Addgene plasmid #76599: GTF2H1 gRNA (BRDN0001146530)
Purpose: 3rd generation lentiviral gRNA plasmid targeting human GTF2H1
Depositing lab: John Doench & David Root. Depositing organization: Broad Institute. Publication: Optimized sgRNA design to maximize activity and minimize off-target effects of CRISPR-Cas9. Doench JG, Fusi N, Sullender M, Hegde M, Vaimberg EW, Donovan KF, Smith I, Tothova Z, Wilen C, Orchard R, Virgin HW, Listgarten J, Root DE. Nat Biotechnol. 2016 Jan 18. doi: 10.1038/nbt.3437. PubMed 26780180.
Backbone
  Vector backbone: lentiGuide-Puro
  Backbone manufacturer: Zhang Lab (Addgene plasmid # 52963)
  Vector type: Mammalian Expression, Lentiviral, CRISPR
  Selectable markers: Puromycin
Growth in bacteria
  Bacterial resistance: Ampicillin, 100 μg/mL
  Growth temperature: 37°C
  Growth strain: DH5alpha
  Copy number: High Copy
Gene/Insert
  Gene/Insert name: GTF2H1 (alt names: GTF2H1; NM_001142307.1)
  gRNA/shRNA sequence: GGAAGATAAACCATTAGATG
  Species: H. sapiens (human)
  Entrez Gene: GTF2H1 (a.k.a. BTF2, P62, TFB1, TFIIH)
  Promoter: hU6
  Cloning method: Unknown
  Sequencing primers: 5′ U6-F; 3′ pS2-R
Terms and licenses: Academic/Nonprofit Terms; Industry Terms: Not Available to Industry
Depositor comments: The gRNA was designed to target the following Genbank reference sequence(s): NM_001142307.1,NM_005316.3. Note that this plasmid does NOT contain Cas9. It should be used in conjunction with lentiCas9-Blast (Addgene #52962) or otherwise with cell lines already expressing Cas9. Browse the full kinome gRNA library at http://www.addgene.org/pooled-library/broadgpp-human-kinome/ or visit http://www.broadinstitute.org/rnai/public/ for detailed protocols and information.
How to cite: GTF2H1 gRNA (BRDN0001146530) was a gift from John Doench & David Root (Addgene plasmid # 76599 ; http://n2t.net/addgene:76599 ; RRID:Addgene_76599)
