[The description below was written by a language model from this plasmid's Addgene catalogue record and pLannotate feature annotations shown in this document.]
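Description:
GTF2H1 gRNA (BRDN0001146530) is a third-generation lentiviral guide RNA plasmid built on the lentiGuide-Puro backbone and designed to direct Streptococcus pyogenes Cas9 to the human GTF2H1 gene (also known as BTF2, P62, TFB1 or TFIIH). The 8,323 nt plasmid is propagated in E. coli through a high-copy ColE1/pUC-type origin with ampicillin selection (AmpR, β-lactamase). It also carries an f1 ori, an SV40 ori and remnants of lac and T7/T3 cloning-vector sequence.

The lentiviral transfer cassette begins with an RSV promoter fused to a truncated HIV-1 5' LTR, which makes genomic RNA production Tat-independent. This is followed by the Ψ packaging signal with a gag fragment, and the RRE for Rev-dependent nuclear export. Downstream, the human U6 RNA polymerase III promoter drives the GTF2H1-specific spacer joined to the SpCas9 gRNA scaffold, and a cPPT/CTS element aids nuclear import of the reverse-transcribed genome. A separate Pol II unit, made up of the EF-1α core promoter with its intron A, expresses puromycin N-acetyltransferase for selection of transduced mammalian cells. A WPRE enhances transcript expression ahead of the self-inactivating ΔU3 3' LTR, and an SV40 poly(A) signal lies beyond the LTR.

The plasmid does not encode Cas9, so it must be used with a separate Cas9 vector such as lentiCas9-Blast or in cells that already express Cas9. According to the depositor, the guide was designed against two GTF2H1 reference transcripts. It belongs to a human kinome gRNA collection associated with work on optimised sgRNA design, so it is suited to individual knockout of GTF2H1 in human cells. The cloning method is not recorded.
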