Features (pLannotate 1.2.2; 29 found; start..end, strand, type, name):
     14..80      +  CDS            small t antigen (fragment): SV40 (simian virus 40) small t antigen
    106..317     +  promoter       EF-1α core promoter: core promoter for human elongation factor EF-1α
    318..1256    +  intron         EF-1α intron A: intron upstream of the start codon of human EF-1α
   1278..1877    +  CDS            PuroR (fragment): puromycin N-acetyltransferase; pac from Streptomyces; confers resistance to puromycin
   1893..2481    +  misc_feature   WPRE: woodchuck hepatitis virus posttranscriptional regulatory element
   2532..2551    +  misc_feature   cPPT/CTS (fragment): central polypurine tract and central termination sequence of HIV-1
   2553..2786    +  LTR            3' LTR (ΔU3): self-inactivating 3' long terminal repeat (LTR) from HIV-1
   2864..2985    +  polyA_signal   SV40 poly(A) signal: SV40 polyadenylation signal
   3025..3160    +  rep_origin     SV40 ori: SV40 origin of replication
   3181..3199    -  promoter       T7 promoter: promoter for bacteriophage T7 RNA polymerase
   3207..3362    +  CDS            lacZα (fragment): LacZα fragment of β-galactosidase; lacZ fragment
   3367..3795    +  rep_origin     f1 ori (sequence partly withheld): f1 bacteriophage origin of replication; arrow indicates direction of (+) strand synthesis
   3848..3952    +  promoter       AmpR promoter: bla
   3953..4813    +  CDS            AmpR: β-lactamase; bla; confers resistance to ampicillin, carbenicillin, and related antibiotics
   4984..5572    +  rep_origin     ori: high-copy-number ColE1/pMB1/pBR322/pUC origin of replication
   5755..5847    +  CDS            lacI (fragment): lac repressor; lacI; The lac repressor binds to the lac operator to inhibit transcription in E. coli. This inhibition can be relieved by adding lactose or isopropyl-β-D-thiogalactopyranoside (IPTG).
   5860..5881    +  protein_bind   CAP binding site: CAP binding activates transcription in the presence of cAMP. E. coli catabolite activator protein
   5896..5926    +  promoter       lac promoter: promoter for the E. coli lac operon
   5934..5950    +  protein_bind   lac operator: The lac repressor binds to the lac operator to inhibit transcription in E. coli. This inhibition can be relieved by adding lactose or isopropyl-β-D-thiogalactopyranoside (IPTG). lac repressor encoded by lacI
   5995..6013    +  promoter       T3 promoter: promoter for bacteriophage T3 RNA polymerase
   6041..6267    +  promoter       RSV promoter: Rous sarcoma virus enhancer/promoter
   6268..6448    +  LTR            5' LTR (truncated): truncated 5' long terminal repeat (LTR) from HIV-1
   6495..6620    +  misc_feature   HIV-1 Ψ: packaging signal of human immunodeficiency virus type 1
   6604..6967    +  CDS            HIV-1 gag (fragment): gag protein from human immunodeficiency virus 1; gag
   7113..7346    +  misc_feature   RRE: The Rev response element (RRE) of HIV-1 allows for Rev-dependent mRNA export from the nucleus to the cytoplasm.
   7723..7749    +  CDS            Rev (fragment): human immunodeficiency virus 1 (HIV-1) Rev protein; rev; enhances nuclear export of unspliced and incompletely spliced viral mRNAs
   7753..7993    +  promoter       U6 promoter: RNA polymerase III promoter for human U6 snRNA
   8023..8098    +  misc_RNA       gRNA scaffold: guide RNA scaffold for the Streptococcus pyogenes CRISPR/Cas9 system
   8154..8271    +  misc_feature   cPPT/CTS: central polypurine tract and central termination sequence of HIV-1
>Addgene plasmid #76599 | GTF2H1 gRNA (BRDN0001146530) | addgene full sequence | sequence record 186144 | Addgene Assembled Sequence
CCCGGGTGCAAAGATGGATAAAGTTTTAAACAGAGAGGAATCTTTGCAGCTAATGGACCTTCTAGGTCTT
GAAAGGAGTGGGAATTGGCTCCGGTGCCCGTCAGTGGGCAGAGCGCACATCGCCCACAGTCCCCGAGAAG
TTGGGGGGAGGGGTCGGCAATTGATCCGGTGCCTAGAGAAGGTGGCGCGGGGTAAACTGGGAAAGTGATG
TCGTGTACTGGCTCCGCCTTTTTCCCGAGGGTGGGGGAGAACCGTATATAAGTGCAGTAGTCGCCGTGAA
CGTTCTTTTTCGCAACGGGTTTGCCGCCAGAACACAGGTAAGTGCCGTGTGTGGTTCCCGCGGGCCTGGC
CTCTTTACGGGTTATGGCCCTTGCGTGCCTTGAATTACTTCCACCTGGCTGCAGTACGTGATTCTTGATC
CCGAGCTTCGGGTTGGAAGTGGGTGGGAGAGTTCGAGGCCTTGCGCTTAAGGAGCCCCTTCGCCTCGTGC
TTGAGTTGAGGCCTGGCCTGGGCGCTGGGGCCGCCGCGTGCGAATCTGGTGGCACCTTCGCGCCTGTCTC
GCTGCTTTCGATAAGTCTCTAGCCATTTAAAATTTTTGATGACCTGCTGCGACGCTTTTTTTCTGGCAAG
ATAGTCTTGTAAATGCGGGCCAAGATCTGCACACTGGTATTTCGGTTTTTGGGGCCGCGGGCGGCGACGG
GGCCCGTGCGTCCCAGCGCACATGTTCGGCGAGGCGGGGCCTGCGAGCGCGGCCACCGAGAATCGGACGG
GGGTAGTCTCAAGCTGGCCGGCCTGCTCTGGTGCCTGGCCTCGCGCCGCCGTGTATCGCCCCGCCCTGGG
CGGCAAGGCTGGCCCGGTCGGCACCAGTTGCGTGAGCGGAAAGATGGCCGCTTCCCGGCCCTGCTGCAGG
GAGCTCAAAATGGAGGACGCGGCGCTCGGGAGAGCGGGCGGGTGAGTCACCCACACAAAGGAAAAGGGCC
TTTCCGTCCTCAGCCGTCGCTTCATGTGACTCCACGGAGTACCGGGCGCCGTCCAGGCACCTCGATTAGT
TCTCGAGCTTTTGGAGTACGTCGTCTTTAGGTTGGGGGGAGGGGTTTTATGCGATGGAGTTTCCCCACAC
TGAGTGGGTGGAGACTGAAGTTAGGCCAGCTTGGCACTTGATGTAATTCTCCTTGGAATTTGCCCTTTTT
GAGTTTGGATCTTGGTTCATTCTCAAGCCTCAGACAGTGGTTCAAAGTTTTTTTCTTCCATTTCAGGTGT
CGTGACGTACGGCCACCATGACCGAGTACAAGCCCACGGTGCGCCTCGCCACCCGCGACGACGTCCCCAG
GGCCGTACGCACCCTCGCCGCCGCGTTCGCCGACTACCCCGCCACGCGCCACACCGTCGATCCGGACCGC
CACATCGAGCGGGTCACCGAGCTGCAAGAACTCTTCCTCACGCGCGTCGGGCTCGACATCGGCAAGGTGT
GGGTCGCGGACGACGGCGCCGCCGTGGCGGTCTGGACCACGCCGGAGAGCGTCGAAGCGGGGGCGGTGTT
CGCCGAGATCGGCCCGCGCATGGCCGAGTTGAGCGGTTCCCGGCTGGCCGCGCAGCAACAGATGGAAGGC
CTCCTGGCGCCGCACCGGCCCAAGGAGCCCGCGTGGTTCCTGGCCACCGTCGGAGTCTCGCCCGACCACC
AGGGCAAGGGTCTGGGCAGCGCCGTCGTGCTCCCCGGAGTGGAGGCGGCCGAGCGCGCCGGGGTGCCCGC
CTTCCTGGAGACCTCCGCGCCCCGCAACCTCCCCTTCTACGAGCGGCTCGGCTTCACCGTCACCGCCGAC
GTCGAGGTGCCCGAAGGACCGCGCACCTGGTGCATGACCCGCAAGCCCGGTGCCTGAACGCGTTAAGTCG
ACAATCAACCTCTGGATTACAAAATTTGTGAAAGATTGACTGGTATTCTTAACTATGTTGCTCCTTTTAC
GCTATGTGGATACGCTGCTTTAATGCCTTTGTATCATGCTATTGCTTCCCGTATGGCTTTCATTTTCTCC
TCCTTGTATAAATCCTGGTTGCTGTCTCTTTATGAGGAGTTGTGGCCCGTTGTCAGGCAACGTGGCGTGG
TGTGCACTGTGTTTGCTGACGCAACCCCCACTGGTTGGGGCATTGCCACCACCTGTCAGCTCCTTTCCGG
GACTTTCGCTTTCCCCCTCCCTATTGCCACGGCGGAACTCATCGCCGCCTGCCTTGCCCGCTGCTGGACA
GGGGCTCGGCTGTTGGGCACTGACAATTCCGTGGTGTTGTCGGGGAAATCATCGTCCTTTCCTTGGCTGC
TCGCCTGTGTTGCCACCTGGATTCTGCGCGGGACGTCCTTCTGCTACGTCCCTTCGGCCCTCAATCCAGC
GGACCTTCCTTCCCGCGGCCTGCTGCCGGCTCTGCGGCCTCTTCCGCGTCTTCGCCTTCGCCCTCAGACG
AGTCGGATCTCCCTTTGGGCCGCCTCCCCGCGTCGACTTTAAGACCAATGACTTACAAGGCAGCTGTAGA
TCTTAGCCACTTTTTAAAAGAAAAGGGGGGACTGGAAGGGCTAATTCACTCCCAACGAAGACAAGATCTG
CTTTTTGCTTGTACTGGGTCTCTCTGGTTAGACCAGATCTGAGCCTGGGAGCTCTCTGGCTAACTAGGGA
ACCCACTGCTTAAGCCTCAATAAAGCTTGCCTTGAGTGCTTCAAGTAGTGTGTGCCCGTCTGTTGTGTGA
CTCTGGTAACTAGAGATCCCTCAGACCCTTTTAGTCAGTGTGGAAAATCTCTAGCAGTACGTATAGTAGT
TCATGTCATCTTATTATTCAGTATTTATAACTTGCAAAGAAATGAATATCAGAGAGTGAGAGGAACTTGT
TTATTGCAGCTTATAATGGTTACAAATAAAGCAATAGCATCACAAATTTCACAAATAAAGCATTTTTTTC
ACTGCATTCTAGTTGTGGTTTGTCCAAACTCATCAATGTATCTTATCATGTCTGGCTCTAGCTATCCCGC
CCCTAACTCCGCCCATCCCGCCCCTAACTCCGCCCAGTTCCGCCCATTCTCCGCCCCATGGCTGACTAAT
TTTTTTTATTTATGCAGAGGCCGAGGCCGCCTCGGCCTCTGAGCTATTCCAGAAGTAGTGAGGAGGCTTT
TTTGGAGGCCTAGGGACGTACCCAATTCGCCCTATAGTGAGTCGTATTACGCGCGCTCACTGGCCGTCGT
TTTACAACGTCGTGACTGGGAAAACCCTGGCGTTACCCAACTTAATCGCCTTGCAGCACATCCCCCTTTC
GCCAGCTGGCGTAATAGCGAAGAGGCCCGCACCGATCGCCCTTCCCAACAGTTGCGCAGCCTGAATGGCG
AATGGG
[124 nt withheld, positions 3367-3490]
C
[91 nt withheld, positions 3492-3582]
A
[49 nt withheld, positions 3584-3632]
CCTTTGACGTTGGAGTCCACGTTCTTT
[37 nt withheld, positions 3660-3696]
ACCCTATCTCGGTCTATTCTTTTGATTTATAAGGGATTTTGCCGATTTCGGCCTATTGGTTAAAAAATGA
GCTGATTTAACAAAAATTTAACGCGAATTTTAACAAAATATTAACGCTTACAATTTAGGTGGCACTTTTC
GGGGAAATGTGCGCGGAACCCCTATTTGTTTATTTTTCTAAATACATTCAAATATGTATCCGCTCATGAG
ACAATAACCCTGATAAATGCTTCAATAATATTGAAAAAGGAAGAGTATGAGTATTCAACATTTCCGTGTC
GCCCTTATTCCCTTTTTTGCGGCATTTTGCCTTCCTGTTTTTGCTCACCCAGAAACGCTGGTGAAAGTAA
AAGATGCTGAAGATCAGTTGGGTGCACGAGTGGGTTACATCGAACTGGATCTCAACAGCGGTAAGATCCT
TGAGAGTTTTCGCCCCGAAGAACGTTTTCCAATGATGAGCACTTTTAAAGTTCTGCTATGTGGCGCGGTA
TTATCCCGTATTGACGCCGGGCAAGAGCAACTCGGTCGCCGCATACACTATTCTCAGAATGACTTGGTTG
AGTACTCACCAGTCACAGAAAAGCATCTTACGGATGGCATGACAGTAAGAGAATTATGCAGTGCTGCCAT
AACCATGAGTGATAACACTGCGGCCAACTTACTTCTGACAACGATCGGAGGACCGAAGGAGCTAACCGCT
TTTTTGCACAACATGGGGGATCATGTAACTCGCCTTGATCGTTGGGAACCGGAGCTGAATGAAGCCATAC
CAAACGACGAGCGTGACACCACGATGCCTGTAGCAATGGCAACAACGTTGCGCAAACTATTAACTGGCGA
ACTACTTACTCTAGCTTCCCGGCAACAATTAATAGACTGGATGGAGGCGGATAAAGTTGCAGGACCACTT
CTGCGCTCGGCCCTTCCGGCTGGCTGGTTTATTGCTGATAAATCTGGAGCCGGTGAGCGTGGGTCTCGCG
GTATCATTGCAGCACTGGGGCCAGATGGTAAGCCCTCCCGTATCGTAGTTATCTACACGACGGGGAGTCA
GGCAACTATGGATGAACGAAATAGACAGATCGCTGAGATAGGTGCCTCACTGATTAAGCATTGGTAACTG
TCAGACCAAGTTTACTCATATATACTTTAGATTGATTTAAAACTTCATTTTTAATTTAAAAGGATCTAGG
TGAAGATCCTTTTTGATAATCTCATGACCAAAATCCCTTAACGTGAGTTTTCGTTCCACTGAGCGTCAGA
CCCCGTAGAAAAGATCAAAGGATCTTCTTGAGATCCTTTTTTTCTGCGCGTAATCTGCTGCTTGCAAACA
AAAAAACCACCGCTACCAGCGGTGGTTTGTTTGCCGGATCAAGAGCTACCAACTCTTTTTCCGAAGGTAA
CTGGCTTCAGCAGAGCGCAGATACCAAATACTGTTCTTCTAGTGTAGCCGTAGTTAGGCCACCACTTCAA
GAACTCTGTAGCACCGCCTACATACCTCGCTCTGCTAATCCTGTTACCAGTGGCTGCTGCCAGTGGCGAT
AAGTCGTGTCTTACCGGGTTGGACTCAAGACGATAGTTACCGGATAAGGCGCAGCGGTCGGGCTGAACGG
GGGGTTCGTGCACACAGCCCAGCTTGGAGCGAACGACCTACACCGAACTGAGATACCTACAGCGTGAGCT
ATGAGAAAGCGCCACGCTTCCCGAAGGGAGAAAGGCGGACAGGTATCCGGTAAGCGGCAGGGTCGGAACA
GGAGAGCGCACGAGGGAGCTTCCAGGGGGAAACGCCTGGTATCTTTATAGTCCTGTCGGGTTTCGCCACC
TCTGACTTGAGCGTCGATTTTTGTGATGCTCGTCAGGGGGGCGGAGCCTATGGAAAAACGCCAGCAACGC
GGCCTTTTTACGGTTCCTGGCCTTTTGCTGGCCTTTTGCTCACATGTTCTTTCCTGCGTTATCCCCTGAT
TCTGTGGATAACCGTATTACCGCCTTTGAGTGAGCTGATACCGCTCGCCGCAGCCGAACGACCGAGCGCA
GCGAGTCAGTGAGCGAGGAAGCGGAAGAGCGCCCAATACGCAAACCGCCTCTCCCCGCGCGTTGGCCGAT
TCATTAATGCAGCTGGCACGACAGGTTTCCCGACTGGAAAGCGGGCAGTGAGCGCAACGCAATTAATGTG
AGTTAGCTCACTCATTAGGCACCCCAGGCTTTACACTTTATGCTTCCGGCTCGTATGTTGTGTGGAATTG
TGAGCGGATAACAATTTCACACAGGAAACAGCTATGACCATGATTACGCCAAGCGCGCAATTAACCCTCA
CTAAAGGGAACAAAAGCTGGAGCTGCAAGCTTAATGTAGTCTTATGCAATACTCTTGTAGTCTTGCAACA
TGGTAACGATGAGTTAGCAACATGCCTTACAAGGAGAGAAAAAGCACCGTGCATGCCGATTGGTGGAAGT
AAGGTGGTACGATCGTGCCTTATTAGGAAGGCAACAGACGGGTCTGACATGGATTGGACGAACCACTGAA
TTGCCGCATTGCAGAGATATTGTATTTAAGTGCCTAGCTCGATACATAAACGGGTCTCTCTGGTTAGACC
AGATCTGAGCCTGGGAGCTCTCTGGCTAACTAGGGAACCCACTGCTTAAGCCTCAATAAAGCTTGCCTTG
AGTGCTTCAAGTAGTGTGTGCCCGTCTGTTGTGTGACTCTGGTAACTAGAGATCCCTCAGACCCTTTTAG
TCAGTGTGGAAAATCTCTAGCAGTGGCGCCCGAACAGGGACTTGAAAGCGAAAGGGAAACCAGAGGAGCT
CTCTCGACGCAGGACTCGGCTTGCTGAAGCGCGCACGGCAAGAGGCGAGGGGCGGCGACTGGTGAGTACG
CCAAAAATTTTGACTAGCGGAGGCTAGAAGGAGAGAGATGGGTGCGAGAGCGTCAGTATTAAGCGGGGGA
GAATTAGATCGCGATGGGAAAAAATTCGGTTAAGGCCAGGGGGAAAGAAAAAATATAAATTAAAACATAT
AGTATGGGCAAGCAGGGAGCTAGAACGATTCGCAGTTAATCCTGGCCTGTTAGAAACATCAGAAGGCTGT
AGACAAATACTGGGACAGCTACAACCATCCCTTCAGACAGGATCAGAAGAACTTAGATCATTATATAATA
CAGTAGCAACCCTCTATTGTGTGCATCAAAGGATAGAGATAAAAGACACCAAGGAAGCTTTAGACAAGAT
AGAGGAAGAGCAAAACAAAAGTAAGACCACCGCACAGCAAGCGGCCGCTGATCTTCAGACCTGGAGGAGG
AGATATGAGGGACAATTGGAGAAGTGAATTATATAAATATAAAGTAGTAAAAATTGAACCATTAGGAGTA
GCACCCACCAAGGCAAAGAGAAGAGTGGTGCAGAGAGAAAAAAGAGCAGTGGGAATAGGAGCTTTGTTCC
TTGGGTTCTTGGGAGCAGCAGGAAGCACTATGGGCGCAGCGTCAATGACGCTGACGGTACAGGCCAGACA
ATTATTGTCTGGTATAGTGCAGCAGCAGAACAATTTGCTGAGGGCTATTGAGGCGCAACAGCATCTGTTG
CAACTCACAGTCTGGGGCATCAAGCAGCTCCAGGCAAGAATCCTGGCTGTGGAAAGATACCTAAAGGATC
AACAGCTCCTGGGGATTTGGGGTTGCTCTGGAAAACTCATTTGCACCACTGCTGTGCCTTGGAATGCTAG
TTGGAGTAATAAATCTCTGGAACAGATTTGGAATCACACGACCTGGATGGAGTGGGACAGAGAAATTAAC
AATTACACAAGCTTAATACACTCCTTAATTGAAGAATCGCAAAACCAGCAAGAAAAGAATGAACAAGAAT
TATTGGAATTAGATAAATGGGCAAGTTTGTGGAATTGGTTTAACATAACAAATTGGCTGTGGTATATAAA
ATTATTCATAATGATAGTAGGAGGCTTGGTAGGTTTAAGAATAGTTTTTGCTGTACTTTCTATAGTGAAT
AGAGTTAGGCAGGGATATTCACCATTATCGTTTCAGACCCACCTCCCAACCCCGAGGGGACCCAGAGAGG
GCCTATTTCCCATGATTCCTTCATATTTGCATATACGATACAAGGCTGTTAGAGAGATAATTAGAATTAA
TTTGACTGTAAACACAAAGATATTAGTACAAAATACGTGACGTAGAAAGTAATAATTTCTTGGGTAGTTT
GCAGTTTTAAAATTATGTTTTAAAATGGACTATCATATGCTTACCGTAACTTGAAAGTATTTCGATTTCT
TGGCTTTATATATCTTGTGGAAAGGACGAAACACCGGGAAGATAAACCATTAGATGGTTTTAGAGCTAGA
AATAGCAAGTTAAAATAAGGCTAGTCCGTTATCAACTTGAAAAAGTGGCACCGAGTCGGTGCTTTTTTAA
GCTTGGCGTAACTAGATCTTGAGACAAATGGCAGTATTCATCCACAATTTTAAAAGAAAAGGGGGGATTG
GGGGGTACAGTGCAGGGGAAAGAATAGTAGACATAATAGCAACAGACATACAAACTAAAGAATTACAAAA
ACAAATTACAAAAATTCAAAATTTTCGGGTTTATTACAGGGACAGCAGAGATCCACTTTGGCGCCGGCTC
GAGGGGG
