>Addgene plasmid #76599 | GTF2H1 gRNA (BRDN0001146530) | depositor partial sequence | sequence record 144059 | Target Sequence
GGAAGATAAACCATTAGATG
