>Addgene plasmid #76599 | GTF2H1 gRNA (BRDN0001146530) | addgene partial sequence | sequence record 186143 | hU6-F
AGAAAGTAATAATTTCTTGGGTAGTTTGCAGTTTTAAAATTATGTTTTAAAATGGACTATCATATGCTTA
CCGTAACTTGAAAGTATTTCGATTTCTTGGCTTTATATATCTTGTGGAAAGGACGAAACACCGGGAAGAT
AAACCATTAGATGGTTTTAGAGCTAGAAATAGCAAGTTAAAATAAGGCTAGTCCGTTATCAACTTGAAAA
AGTGGCACCGAGTCGGTGCTTTTTTAAGCTTGGCGTAACTAGATCTTGAGACAAATGGCAGTATTCATCC
ACAATTTTAAAAGAAAAGGGGGGATTGGGGGGTACAGTGCAGGGGAAAGAATAGTAGACATAATAGCAAC
AGACATACAAACTAAAGAATTACAAAAACAAATTACAAAAATTCAAAATTTTCGGGTTTATTACAGGGAC
AGCAGAGATCCACTTTGGCGCCGGCTCGAGGGGGCCCGGGTGCAAAGATGGATAAAGTTTTAAACAGAGA
GGAATCTTTGCAGCTAATGGACCTTCTAGGTCTTGAAAGGAGTGGGAATTGGCTCCGGTGCCCGTCAGTG
GGCAGAGCGC
